Addgene plasmid #127170: LentiGuide-BC-EF1a-Puro
Purpose: PCR template for EF1a-puro resistance cassette
Depositing lab: Paul Blainey. Depositing organization: Broad Institute. Publication: Optical Pooled Screens in Human Cells. Feldman D, Singh A, Schmid-Burgk JL, Carlson RJ, Mezger A, Garrity AJ, Zhang F, Blainey PC. Cell. 2019 Oct 17;179(3):787-799.e17. doi: 10.1016/j.cell.2019.09.016. PubMed 31626775.
Backbone
  Vector backbone: pLenti (Addgene #61427)
  Vector type: Mammalian Expression, Lentiviral, CRISPR
  Selectable markers: Puromycin
Growth in bacteria
  Bacterial resistance: Ampicillin, 100 μg/mL
  Growth temperature: 37°C
  Growth strain: NEB Stable
  Copy number: High Copy
Gene/Insert
  Gene/Insert name: None
  Promoter: EF1a
  Cloning method: Unknown
  Sequencing primers: 5′ GACTATCATATGCTTACCGT; 3′ CCACATAGCGTAAAAGGAGC
Terms and licenses: Academic/Nonprofit Terms; Industry Terms: Not Available to Industry
Depositor comments: Cloning Method: Golden Gate; Cloning Site 3-prime: CCACATAGCGTAAAAGGAGC Please visit https://www.biorxiv.org/content/10.1101/383943v1 for bioRxiv preprint.
How to cite: LentiGuide-BC-EF1a-Puro was a gift from Paul Blainey (Addgene plasmid # 127170 ; http://n2t.net/addgene:127170 ; RRID:Addgene_127170)
