[The description below was written by a language model from this plasmid's Addgene catalogue record and pLannotate feature annotations shown in this document.]
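Description:
LentiGuide-BC-EF1a-Puro is a lentiviral CRISPR guide-RNA vector built on a pLenti backbone for use in mammalian cells. It is propagated in E. coli as a high-copy plasmid through a ColE1/pUC-type origin with ampicillin selection (AmpR), and the backbone also carries an f1 origin and an SV40/EM7-driven BleoR (Zeocin resistance) cassette outside the viral region. The transfer cassette has the usual HIV-1-derived architecture. A CMV enhancer/promoter sits upstream of a truncated 5' LTR to drive genomic RNA production in packaging cells. This is followed by the Ψ packaging signal with a gag fragment, the Rev response element for Rev-dependent nuclear export, and the cPPT/CTS. At the downstream end are a WPRE to boost transcript expression, the 3' LTR region and a bGH polyadenylation signal.

Within the provirus, a human U6 (RNA polymerase III) promoter lies upstream of a short intervening segment and a fragment of the S. pyogenes tracrRNA, which together correspond to an sgRNA expression unit. Brief hits in this region to mVenus and SV40 small t antigen are probably annotation artefacts of short sequences. Downstream, the EF-1α core promoter with its intron A drives the puromycin N-acetyltransferase gene, allowing puromycin selection of transduced cells. The record lists no gene insert, and although "BC" in the name suggests a barcode element, none is annotated or described. The depositor's stated purpose is narrow: the plasmid serves as a PCR template for amplifying the EF1a-puromycin resistance cassette. It was assembled by Golden Gate cloning and deposited in connection with work on optical pooled screens in human cells.
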