Features (pLannotate 1.2.2; 36 found; start..end, strand, type, name):
      1..181     +  LTR            5' LTR (truncated): truncated 5' long terminal repeat (LTR) from HIV-1
    228..353     +  misc_feature   HIV-1 Ψ: packaging signal of human immunodeficiency virus type 1
    337..700     +  CDS            HIV-1 gag (fragment): gag protein from human immunodeficiency virus 1; gag
    846..1079    +  misc_feature   RRE: The Rev response element (RRE) of HIV-1 allows for Rev-dependent mRNA export from the nucleus to the cytoplasm.
   1456..1556    +  CDS            Rev (fragment): human immunodeficiency virus 1 (HIV-1) Rev protein; rev; enhances nuclear export of unspliced and incompletely spliced viral mRNAs
   1606..1723    +  misc_feature   cPPT/CTS: central polypurine tract and central termination sequence of HIV-1
   1773..2013    +  promoter       U6 promoter: RNA polymerase III promoter for human U6 snRNA
   2023..2043    +  CDS            VN155(I152L) (fragment): improved N-terminal fragment of mVenus for use in bimolecular fluorescence complementation (BiFC) (Kodama and Hu, 2010)
   2061..2128    +  misc_RNA       tracrRNA (fragment): trans-activating CRISPR RNA for the Streptococcus pyogenes CRISPR/Cas9 system
   2148..2214    +  CDS            small t antigen (fragment): SV40 (simian virus 40) small t antigen
   2240..2451    +  promoter       EF-1α core promoter: core promoter for human elongation factor EF-1α
   2452..3390    +  intron         EF-1α intron A: intron upstream of the start codon of human EF-1α
   3412..4011    +  CDS            PuroR (fragment): puromycin N-acetyltransferase; pac from Streptomyces; confers resistance to puromycin
   4012..4033    +  misc_feature   MCS (fragment): pBluescript multiple cloning site
   4036..4624    +  misc_feature   WPRE: woodchuck hepatitis virus posttranscriptional regulatory element
   4594..4827    +  CDS            nef (fragment): NEF_HV1Z2 - Experimental evidence at protein level: Swiss-Prot protein existence level 1. Extracellular Nef protein targets CD4(+) T-lymphocytes for apoptosis by interacting with CXCR4 surface receptors. From Human immunodeficiency virus type 1 group M subtype D (isolate Z2/CDC-Z34) (HIV-1).
   4829..5139    +  LTR            5' LTR (fragment): 5' long terminal repeat (LTR) from HIV-1
   5147..5327    +  LTR            5' LTR (truncated): truncated 5' long terminal repeat (LTR) from HIV-1
   5359..5470    +  polyA_signal   bGH poly(A) signal: bovine growth hormone polyadenylation signal
   5587..5608    +  promoter       SV40 promoter (fragment): SV40 enhancer and early promoter
   5629..6057    +  rep_origin     f1 ori (sequence partly withheld): f1 bacteriophage origin of replication; arrow indicates direction of (+) strand synthesis
   6071..6400    +  promoter       SV40 promoter: SV40 enhancer and early promoter
   6448..6495    +  promoter       EM7 promoter: synthetic bacterial promoter&nbsp
   6514..6888    +  CDS            BleoR: antibiotic-binding protein; Sh ble from Streptoalloteichus hindustanus; confers resistance to bleomycin, phleomycin, and Zeocin™
   6898..7023    +  CDS            ble (fragment): BLE_KLEPN - Experimental evidence at protein level: Swiss-Prot protein existence level 1. Binding protein with a strong affinity to the bleomycin family of antibiotics. Binds to CL990; an antimitotic-antibiotic compound. From Klebsiella pneumoniae.
   7018..7139    +  polyA_signal   SV40 poly(A) signal: SV40 polyadenylation signal
   7212..7228    -  protein_bind   lac operator: The lac repressor binds to the lac operator to inhibit transcription in E. coli. This inhibition can be relieved by adding lactose or isopropyl-β-D-thiogalactopyranoside (IPTG). lac repressor encoded by lacI
   7236..7266    -  promoter       lac promoter: promoter for the E. coli lac operon
   7281..7302    -  protein_bind   CAP binding site: CAP binding activates transcription in the presence of cAMP. E. coli catabolite activator protein
   7315..7407    -  CDS            lacI (fragment): lac repressor; lacI; The lac repressor binds to the lac operator to inhibit transcription in E. coli. This inhibition can be relieved by adding lactose or isopropyl-β-D-thiogalactopyranoside (IPTG).
   7590..8178    -  rep_origin     ori: high-copy-number ColE1/pMB1/pBR322/pUC origin of replication
   8349..9209    -  CDS            AmpR: β-lactamase; bla; confers resistance to ampicillin, carbenicillin, and related antibiotics
   9210..9314    -  promoter       AmpR promoter: bla
   9373..9425    -  misc_feature   bom (fragment): basis of mobility region from pBR322
   9580..9959    +  enhancer       CMV enhancer: human cytomegalovirus immediate early enhancer
   9960..10159   +  promoter       CMV promoter: human cytomegalovirus (CMV) immediate early promoter
>Addgene plasmid #127170 | LentiGuide-BC-EF1a-Puro | addgene full sequence | sequence record 246159 | Addgene NGS Result
GGGTCTCTCTGGTTAGACCAGATCTGAGCCTGGGAGCTCTCTGGCTAACTAGGGAACCCACTGCTTAAGC
CTCAATAAAGCTTGCCTTGAGTGCTTCAAGTAGTGTGTGCCCGTCTGTTGTGTGACTCTGGTAACTAGAG
ATCCCTCAGACCCTTTTAGTCAGTGTGGAAAATCTCTAGCAGTGGCGCCCGAACAGGGACTTGAAAGCGA
AAGGGAAACCAGAGGAGCTCTCTCGACGCAGGACTCGGCTTGCTGAAGCGCGCACGGCAAGAGGCGAGGG
GCGGCGACTGGTGAGTACGCCAAAAATTTTGACTAGCGGAGGCTAGAAGGAGAGAGATGGGTGCGAGAGC
GTCAGTATTAAGCGGGGGAGAATTAGATCGCGATGGGAAAAAATTCGGTTAAGGCCAGGGGGAAAGAAAA
AATATAAATTAAAACATATAGTATGGGCAAGCAGGGAGCTAGAACGATTCGCAGTTAATCCTGGCCTGTT
AGAAACATCAGAAGGCTGTAGACAAATACTGGGACAGCTACAACCATCCCTTCAGACAGGATCAGAAGAA
CTTAGATCATTATATAATACAGTAGCAACCCTCTATTGTGTGCATCAAAGGATAGAGATAAAAGACACCA
AGGAAGCTTTAGACAAGATAGAGGAAGAGCAAAACAAAAGTAAGACCACCGCACAGCAAGCGGCCGCTGA
TCTTCAGACCTGGAGGAGGAGATATGAGGGACAATTGGAGAAGTGAATTATATAAATATAAAGTAGTAAA
AATTGAACCATTAGGAGTAGCACCCACCAAGGCAAAGAGAAGAGTGGTGCAGAGAGAAAAAAGAGCAGTG
GGAATAGGAGCTTTGTTCCTTGGGTTCTTGGGAGCAGCAGGAAGCACTATGGGCGCAGCGTCAATGACGC
TGACGGTACAGGCCAGACAATTATTGTCTGGTATAGTGCAGCAGCAGAACAATTTGCTGAGGGCTATTGA
GGCGCAACAGCATCTGTTGCAACTCACAGTCTGGGGCATCAAGCAGCTCCAGGCAAGAATCCTGGCTGTG
GAAAGATACCTAAAGGATCAACAGCTCCTGGGGATTTGGGGTTGCTCTGGAAAACTCATTTGCACCACTG
CTGTGCCTTGGAATGCTAGTTGGAGTAATAAATCTCTGGAACAGATTTGGAATCACACGACCTGGATGGA
GTGGGACAGAGAAATTAACAATTACACAAGCTTAATACACTCCTTAATTGAAGAATCGCAAAACCAGCAA
GAAAAGAATGAACAAGAATTATTGGAATTAGATAAATGGGCAAGTTTGTGGAATTGGTTTAACATAACAA
ATTGGCTGTGGTATATAAAATTATTCATAATGATAGTAGGAGGCTTGGTAGGTTTAAGAATAGTTTTTGC
TGTACTTTCTATAGTGAATAGAGTTAGGCAGGGATATTCACCATTATCGTTTCAGACCCACCTCCCAACC
CCGAGGGGACCCGACAGGCCCGAAGGAATAGAAGAAGAAGGTGGAGAGAGAGACAGAGACAGATCCATTC
GATTAGTGAACGGATCGGCACTGCGTGCGCCAATTCTGCAGACAAATGGCAGTATTCATCCACAATTTTA
AAAGAAAAGGGGGGATTGGGGGGTACAGTGCAGGGGAAAGAATAGTAGACATAATAGCAACAGACATACA
AACTAAAGAATTACAAAAACAAATTACAAAAATTCAAAATTTTCGGGTTTATTACAGGGACAGCAGAGAT
CCAGTTTGGTTAATTAGCTAGCGAGGGCCTATTTCCCATGATTCCTTCATATTTGCATATACGATACAAG
GCTGTTAGAGAGATAATTGGAATTAATTTGACTGTAAACACAAAGATATTAGTACAAAATACGTGACGTA
GAAAGTAATAATTTCTTGGGTAGTTTGCAGTTTTAAAATTATGTTTTAAAATGGACTATCATATGCTTAC
CGTAACTTGAAAGTATTTCGATTTCTTGGCTTTATATATCTTGTGGAAAGGACGAAACACCGAAGGAGGA
CGGCAACATCCTGTTTCAGAGCTATGCTGGAAACAGCATAGCAAGTTGAAATAAGGCTAGTCCGTTATCA
ACTTGAAAAAGTGGCACCGAGTCGGTGCTTTTTTGGATCCTGCAAAGATGGATAAAGTTTTAAACAGAGA
GGAATCTTTGCAGCTAATGGACCTTCTAGGTCTTGAAAGGAGTGGGAATTGGCTCCGGTGCCCGTCAGTG
GGCAGAGCGCACATCGCCCACAGTCCCCGAGAAGTTGGGGGGAGGGGTCGGCAATTGATCCGGTGCCTAG
AGAAGGTGGCGCGGGGTAAACTGGGAAAGTGATGTCGTGTACTGGCTCCGCCTTTTTCCCGAGGGTGGGG
GAGAACCGTATATAAGTGCAGTAGTCGCCGTGAACGTTCTTTTTCGCAACGGGTTTGCCGCCAGAACACA
GGTAAGTGCCGTGTGTGGTTCCCGCGGGCCTGGCCTCTTTACGGGTTATGGCCCTTGCGTGCCTTGAATT
ACTTCCACCTGGCTGCAGTACGTGATTCTTGATCCCGAGCTTCGGGTTGGAAGTGGGTGGGAGAGTTCGA
GGCCTTGCGCTTAAGGAGCCCCTTCGCCTCGTGCTTGAGTTGAGGCCTGGCCTGGGCGCTGGGGCCGCCG
CGTGCGAATCTGGTGGCACCTTCGCGCCTGTCTCGCTGCTTTCGATAAGTCTCTAGCCATTTAAAATTTT
TGATGACCTGCTGCGACGCTTTTTTTCTGGCAAGATAGTCTTGTAAATGCGGGCCAAGATCTGCACACTG
GTATTTCGGTTTTTGGGGCCGCGGGCGGCGACGGGGCCCGTGCGTCCCAGCGCACATGTTCGGCGAGGCG
GGGCCTGCGAGCGCGGCCACCGAGAATCGGACGGGGGTAGTCTCAAGCTGGCCGGCCTGCTCTGGTGCCT
GGCCTCGCGCCGCCGTGTATCGCCCCGCCCTGGGCGGCAAGGCTGGCCCGGTCGGCACCAGTTGCGTGAG
CGGAAAGATGGCCGCTTCCCGGCCCTGCTGCAGGGAGCTCAAAATGGAGGACGCGGCGCTCGGGAGAGCG
GGCGGGTGAGTCACCCACACAAAGGAAAAGGGCCTTTCCGTCCTCAGCCGTCGCTTCATGTGACTCCACG
GAGTACCGGGCGCCGTCCAGGCACCTCGATTAGTTCTCGAGCTTTTGGAGTACGTCGTCTTTAGGTTGGG
GGGAGGGGTTTTATGCGATGGAGTTTCCCCACACTGAGTGGGTGGAGACTGAAGTTAGGCCAGCTTGGCA
CTTGATGTAATTCTCCTTGGAATTTGCCCTTTTTGAGTTTGGATCTTGGTTCATTCTCAAGCCTCAGACA
GTGGTTCAAAGTTTTTTTCTTCCATTTCAGGTGTCGTGACTCGAGGCCACCATGACCGAGTACAAGCCCA
CGGTGCGCCTCGCCACCCGCGACGACGTCCCCAGGGCCGTACGCACCCTCGCCGCCGCGTTCGCCGACTA
CCCCGCCACGCGCCACACCGTCGATCCGGACCGCCACATCGAGCGGGTCACCGAGCTGCAAGAACTCTTC
CTCACGCGCGTCGGGCTCGACATCGGCAAGGTGTGGGTCGCGGACGACGGCGCCGCCGTGGCGGTCTGGA
CCACGCCGGAGAGCGTCGAAGCGGGGGCGGTGTTCGCCGAGATCGGCCCGCGCATGGCCGAGTTGAGCGG
TTCCCGGCTGGCCGCGCAGCAACAGATGGAAGGCCTCCTGGCGCCGCACCGGCCCAAGGAGCCCGCGTGG
TTCCTGGCCACCGTCGGAGTCTCGCCCGACCACCAGGGCAAGGGTCTGGGCAGCGCCGTCGTGCTCCCCG
GAGTGGAGGCGGCCGAGCGCGCCGGGGTGCCCGCCTTCCTGGAGACCTCCGCGCCCCGCAACCTCCCCTT
CTACGAGCGGCTCGGCTTCACCGTCACCGCCGACGTCGAGGTGCCCGAAGGACCGCGCACCTGGTGCATG
ACCCGCAAGCCCGGTGCCTGAGAATTCGATATCAAGCTTATCGGTAATCAACCTCTGGATTACAAAATTT
GTGAAAGATTGACTGGTATTCTTAACTATGTTGCTCCTTTTACGCTATGTGGATACGCTGCTTTAATGCC
TTTGTATCATGCTATTGCTTCCCGTATGGCTTTCATTTTCTCCTCCTTGTATAAATCCTGGTTGCTGTCT
CTTTATGAGGAGTTGTGGCCCGTTGTCAGGCAACGTGGCGTGGTGTGCACTGTGTTTGCTGACGCAACCC
CCACTGGTTGGGGCATTGCCACCACCTGTCAGCTCCTTTCCGGGACTTTCGCTTTCCCCCTCCCTATTGC
CACGGCGGAACTCATCGCCGCCTGCCTTGCCCGCTGCTGGACAGGGGCTCGGCTGTTGGGCACTGACAAT
TCCGTGGTGTTGTCGGGGAAATCATCGTCCTTTCCTTGGCTGCTCGCCTGTGTTGCCACCTGGATTCTGC
GCGGGACGTCCTTCTGCTACGTCCCTTCGGCCCTCAATCCAGCGGACCTTCCTTCCCGCGGCCTGCTGCC
GGCTCTGCGGCCTCTTCCGCGTCATCGCCTTCGCCCTCAGACGAGTCGGATCTCCCTTTGGGCCGCCTCC
CCGCATCGATACCGTCGACCTCGAGACCTAGAAAAACATGGAGCAATCACAAGTAGCAATACAGCAGCTA
CCAATGCTGATTGTGCCTGGCTAGAAGCACAAGAGGAGGAGGAGGTGGGTTTTCCAGTCACACCTCAGGT
ACCTTTAAGACCAATGACTTACAAGGCAGCTGTAGATCTTAGCCACTTTTTAAAAGAAAAGGGGGGACTG
GAAGGGTAATTCACTCCCAACGATGACAAGATATCCTTGATCTGTGGATCTACACACACAAGGCTACTTC
CCTGATTGGCAGAACTACACACCAGGGCCAGGGATCAGATATCCACTGACCTTTGGATGGTGCTACAAGC
TAGTACCAGTTGAGCAAGAGAAGGTAGAAGAAGCCAATGAAGGAGAGAACACCCGCTTGTTACACCCTGT
GAGCCTGCATGGGATGGATGACCCGGAGAGAGAAGTATTAGAGTGGAGGTTTGACAGCCGCCTAGCATTT
CATCACATGGCCCGAGAGCTGCATCCGGACTGTACTGGGTCTCTCTGGTTAGACCAGATCTGAGCCTGGG
AGCTCTCTGGCTAACTAGGGAACCCACTGCTTAAGCCTCAATAAAGCTTGCCTTGAGTGCTTCAAGTAGT
GTGTGCCCGTCTGTTGTGTGACTCTGGTAACTAGAGATCCCTCAGACCCTTTTAGTCAGTGTGGAAAATC
TCTAGCAGGGCCCGTTTAAACCCGCTGATCAGCCTCGACTGTGCCTTCTAGTTGCCAGCCATCTGTTGTT
TGCCCCTCCCCCGTGCCTTCCTTGACCCTGGAAGGTGCCACTCCCACTGTCCTTTCCTAATAAAATGAGG
AAATTGCATCGCATTGTCTGAGTAGGTGTCATTCTATTCTGGGGGGTGGGGTGGGGCAGGACAGCAAGGG
GGAGGATTGGGATGACAATAGCAGGCATGCTGGGGATGCGGTGGGCTCTATGGCTTCTGAGGCGGAAAGA
ACCAGCTGGGGCTCTAGGGGGTATCCCC
[124 nt withheld, positions 5629-5752]
C
[91 nt withheld, positions 5754-5844]
A
[49 nt withheld, positions 5846-5894]
CCTTTGACGTTGGAGTCCACGTTCTTT
[37 nt withheld, positions 5922-5958]
ACCCTATCTCGGTCTATTCTTTTGATTTATAAGGGATTTTGCCGATTTCGGCCTATTGGTTAAAAAATGA
GCTGATTTAACAAAAATTTAACGCGAATTAATTCTGTGGAATGTGTGTCAGTTAGGGTGTGGAAAGTCCC
CAGGCTCCCCAGCAGGCAGAAGTATGCAAAGCATGCATCTCAATTAGTCAGCAACCAGGTGTGGAAAGTC
CCCAGGCTCCCCAGCAGGCAGAAGTATGCAAAGCATGCATCTCAATTAGTCAGCAACCATAGTCCCGCCC
CTAACTCCGCCCATCCCGCCCCTAACTCCGCCCAGTTCCGCCCATTCTCCGCCCCATGGCTGACTAATTT
TTTTTATTTATGCAGAGGCCGAGGCCGCCTCTGCCTCTGAGCTATTCCAGAAGTAGTGAGGAGGCTTTTT
TGGAGGCCTAGGCTTTTGCAAAAAGCTCCCGGGAGCTTGTATATCCATTTTCGGATCTGATCAGCACGTG
TTGACAATTAATCATCGGCATAGTATATCGGCATAGTATAATACGACAAGGTGAGGAACTAAACCATGGC
CAAGTTGACCAGTGCCGTTCCGGTGCTCACCGCGCGCGACGTCGCCGGAGCGGTCGAGTTCTGGACCGAC
CGGCTCGGGTTCTCCCGGGACTTCGTGGAGGACGACTTCGCCGGTGTGGTCCGGGACGACGTGACCCTGT
TCATCAGCGCGGTCCAGGACCAGGTGGTGCCGGACAACACCCTGGCCTGGGTGTGGGTGCGCGGCCTGGA
CGAGCTGTACGCCGAGTGGTCGGAGGTCGTGTCCACGAACTTCCGGGACGCCTCCGGGCCGGCCATGACC
GAGATCGGCGAGCAGCCGTGGGGGCGGGAGTTCGCCCTGCGCGACCCGGCCGGCAACTGCGTGCACTTCG
TGGCCGAGGAGCAGGACTGACACGTGCTACGAGATTTCGATTCCACCGCCGCCTTCTATGAAAGGTTGGG
CTTCGGAATCGTTTTCCGGGACGCCGGCTGGATGATCCTCCAGCGCGGGGATCTCATGCTGGAGTTCTTC
GCCCACCCCAACTTGTTTATTGCAGCTTATAATGGTTACAAATAAAGCAATAGCATCACAAATTTCACAA
ATAAAGCATTTTTTTCACTGCATTCTAGTTGTGGTTTGTCCAAACTCATCAATGTATCTTATCATGTCTG
TATACCGTCGACCTCTAGCTAGAGCTTGGCGTAATCATGGTCATAGCTGTTTCCTGTGTGAAATTGTTAT
CCGCTCACAATTCCACACAACATACGAGCCGGAAGCATAAAGTGTAAAGCCTGGGGTGCCTAATGAGTGA
GCTAACTCACATTAATTGCGTTGCGCTCACTGCCCGCTTTCCAGTCGGGAAACCTGTCGTGCCAGCTGCA
TTAATGAATCGGCCAACGCGCGGGGAGAGGCGGTTTGCGTATTGGGCGCTCTTCCGCTTCCTCGCTCACT
GACTCGCTGCGCTCGGTCGTTCGGCTGCGGCGAGCGGTATCAGCTCACTCAAAGGCGGTAATACGGTTAT
CCACAGAATCAGGGGATAACGCAGGAAAGAACATGTGAGCAAAAGGCCAGCAAAAGGCCAGGAACCGTAA
AAAGGCCGCGTTGCTGGCGTTTTTCCATAGGCTCCGCCCCCCTGACGAGCATCACAAAAATCGACGCTCA
AGTCAGAGGTGGCGAAACCCGACAGGACTATAAAGATACCAGGCGTTTCCCCCTGGAAGCTCCCTCGTGC
GCTCTCCTGTTCCGACCCTGCCGCTTACCGGATACCTGTCCGCCTTTCTCCCTTCGGGAAGCGTGGCGCT
TTCTCATAGCTCACGCTGTAGGTATCTCAGTTCGGTGTAGGTCGTTCGCTCCAAGCTGGGCTGTGTGCAC
GAACCCCCCGTTCAGCCCGACCGCTGCGCCTTATCCGGTAACTATCGTCTTGAGTCCAACCCGGTAAGAC
ACGACTTATCGCCACTGGCAGCAGCCACTGGTAACAGGATTAGCAGAGCGAGGTATGTAGGCGGTGCTAC
AGAGTTCTTGAAGTGGTGGCCTAACTACGGCTACACTAGAAGAACAGTATTTGGTATCTGCGCTCTGCTG
AAGCCAGTTACCTTCGGAAAAAGAGTTGGTAGCTCTTGATCCGGCAAACAAACCACCGCTGGTAGCGGTG
GTTTTTTTGTTTGCAAGCAGCAGATTACGCGCAGAAAAAAAGGATCTCAAGAAGATCCTTTGATCTTTTC
TACGGGGTCTGACGCTCAGTGGAACGAAAACTCACGTTAAGGGATTTTGGTCATGAGATTATCAAAAAGG
ATCTTCACCTAGATCCTTTTAAATTAAAAATGAAGTTTTAAATCAATCTAAAGTATATATGAGTAAACTT
GGTCTGACAGTTACCAATGCTTAATCAGTGAGGCACCTATCTCAGCGATCTGTCTATTTCGTTCATCCAT
AGTTGCCTGACTCCCCGTCGTGTAGATAACTACGATACGGGAGGGCTTACCATCTGGCCCCAGTGCTGCA
ATGATACCGCGAGACCCACGCTCACCGGCTCCAGATTTATCAGCAATAAACCAGCCAGCCGGAAGGGCCG
AGCGCAGAAGTGGTCCTGCAACTTTATCCGCCTCCATCCAGTCTATTAATTGTTGCCGGGAAGCTAGAGT
AAGTAGTTCGCCAGTTAATAGTTTGCGCAACGTTGTTGCCATTGCTACAGGCATCGTGGTGTCACGCTCG
TCGTTTGGTATGGCTTCATTCAGCTCCGGTTCCCAACGATCAAGGCGAGTTACATGATCCCCCATGTTGT
GCAAAAAAGCGGTTAGCTCCTTCGGTCCTCCGATCGTTGTCAGAAGTAAGTTGGCCGCAGTGTTATCACT
CATGGTTATGGCAGCACTGCATAATTCTCTTACTGTCATGCCATCCGTAAGATGCTTTTCTGTGACTGGT
GAGTACTCAACCAAGTCATTCTGAGAATAGTGTATGCGGCGACCGAGTTGCTCTTGCCCGGCGTCAATAC
GGGATAATACCGCGCCACATAGCAGAACTTTAAAAGTGCTCATCATTGGAAAACGTTCTTCGGGGCGAAA
ACTCTCAAGGATCTTACCGCTGTTGAGATCCAGTTCGATGTAACCCACTCGTGCACCCAACTGATCTTCA
GCATCTTTTACTTTCACCAGCGTTTCTGGGTGAGCAAAAACAGGAAGGCAAAATGCCGCAAAAAAGGGAA
TAAGGGCGACACGGAAATGTTGAATACTCATACTCTTCCTTTTTCAATATTATTGAAGCATTTATCAGGG
TTATTGTCTCATGAGCGGATACATATTTGAATGTATTTAGAAAAATAAACAAATAGGGGTTCCGCGCACA
TTTCCCCGAAAAGTGCCACCTGACGTCGACGGATCGGGAGATCTCCCGATCCCCTATGGTGCACTCTCAG
TACAATCTGCTCTGATGCCGCATAGTTAAGCCAGTATCTGCTCCCTGCTTGTGTGTTGGAGGTCGCTGAG
TAGTGCGCGAGCAAAATTTAAGCTACAACAAGGCAAGGCTTGACCGACAATTGCATGAAGAATCTGCTTA
GGGTTAGGCGTTTTGCGCTGCTTCGCGATGTACGGGCCAGATATACGCGTTGACATTGATTATTGACTAG
TTATTAATAGTAATCAATTACGGGGTCATTAGTTCATAGCCCATATATGGAGTTCCGCGTTACATAACTT
ACGGTAAATGGCCCGCCTGGCTGACCGCCCAACGACCCCCGCCCATTGACGTCAATAATGACGTATGTTC
CCATAGTAACGCCAATAGGGACTTTCCATTGACGTCAATGGGTGGAGTATTTACGGTAAACTGCCCACTT
GGCAGTACATCAAGTGTATCATATGCCAAGTACGCCCCCTATTGACGTCAATGACGGTAAATGGCCCGCC
TGGCATTATGCCCAGTACATGACCTTATGGGACTTTCCTACTTGGCAGTACATCTACGTATTAGTCATCG
CTATTACCATGGTGATGCGGTTTTGGCAGTACATCAATGGGCGTGGATAGCGGTTTGACTCACGGGGATT
TCCAAGTCTCCACCCCATTGACGTCAATGGGAGTTTGTTTTGGCACCAAAATCAACGGGACTTTCCAAAA
TGTCGTAACAACTCCGCCCCATTGACGCAAATGGGCGGTAGGCGTGTACGGTGGGAGGTCTATATAAGCA
GCGCGTTTTGCCTGTACT
